>Addgene plasmid #21275 | Axin2-luciferase | addgene partial sequence | sequence record 27110 | 21275 with RVprimer3
CGNCGACTTTCTCTATCGATAGGTACCGAGCTCTTACGCGTTAAGCCAAGTGGACTGTCTTATCCTCTGT
AAGGTTTTACTTTAAAGGGGGGTTGGGGGGGGGCACTGAGTGAGCATGTGCAGAAATCCATCCCCTTGCT
TTCCAGTTTCTAGGCAACCATGCAGGATTACAACAAGTCACATGATAATGCTGCTGCCAGGGAGAAGAGG
AAAATGGCAAGCTGCTATCTTGAGAAAGGGGTTGCGAATGATCGACGGCCTTTGGATGTTCCTCTAATAA
CATTAGCAACAAGTGAGTTAAAGACCCGGGCGCCAGANAGGGCTTCCAGCCTCTCAGGGCTCACCCAGCC
TCTTTGGCTAGATGCAAAATGTTCCTGTATACATGAAGTTGGGTGAGATGCTAGAGACAGTAGAGGGAGT
TGTTGGCCTGAGGTGACCCTAACACCTGCTCTGGAAGCCCAGCTCCCAGAGGGGCTGTTGTGGAGAAGAT
CCCAACCACAAGGGACTCCCCGGGCTGCACTTCCTCCACTGCCCCAGCCCTGGGGTAATGAAGGAGCAGC
CAAGCTCTCCGGTTTAAAGGCAGCCTGTGATGACTGTGGGTGGCTCAGGGGCAGTGGGGGGTCAGTGGGN
ACAACTNAAGGGAGGAAACCNCCCATGATGACCCAGGTTCCAATTCCTTTCTGAAAGCCTCCTCTTTTCT
GAACCTTGNTTTATTTTGATTTGGGATGGTTGANGAATCTATGCCCCCCCCNNC
