>Addgene plasmid #21275 | Axin2-luciferase | addgene partial sequence | sequence record 27111 | 21275 with LucNrev
CGCCGGGCCTTTCTTTATGTTTTTGGCGTCTTCCATGGTGGCTTTACCAACAGTACCGGAATGCCAAGCT
TTAAGTCAGCAGGGGCTCATGTGAGCCTCCTCTCTGGAAAGAAAAGGAGGGGGGAGGGGGGAGAGAGAAA
AGGGTATTGATCTAATCAAAACCAGATCTACCCAACATCAAAGCAAGAAAGTAAACAGGCTTTTCAACTC
CTCAAATTCAAATCAAGCAACCCAGCTATCCGCGAGGTGCTCGTCTCAAGTATCCGACGCAGCTTTTTCA
AAGGCGAAATCTGAGCTCCACACACACTTTTTCCGCGGGGGGGGGGGGGNGGTGTT
