[The description below was written by a language model from this plasmid's Addgene catalogue record.]
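Description:
Axin2-luciferase is a mammalian reporter plasmid built on the promoterless pGL3-Basic backbone (about 4.8 kb), in which firefly luciferase expression depends entirely on regulatory sequence cloned upstream of the reporter. It is propagated in E. coli under ampicillin selection; the record lists the copy number as unknown and provides no feature table, so other backbone elements are not itemised here.

The insert is a roughly 5.6 kb mouse genomic fragment from the Axin2 (Conductin) locus, subcloned from a BAC clone and placed between the KpnI and HindIII sites, directly upstream of luciferase. It spans the Axin2 promoter, exon 1, intron 1 and part of exon 2, and contains eight conserved Tcf/LEF binding sites (designated T1 to T8) identified by the depositors. Because Tcf/LEF factors partner with beta-catenin to activate transcription, these sites are expected to make the fragment responsive to canonical Wnt signalling, so luciferase activity serves as a readout of Axin2 transcriptional induction. The catalogue entry describes luciferase as a C-terminal fusion on the backbone, but it does not state whether any Axin2 coding sequence is translated in frame with the reporter. In practice, the construct functions as a promoter-reporter.

According to the associated publication title, the plasmid was used to show that Wnt/beta-catenin/Tcf signalling induces transcription of Axin2, itself a negative regulator of the pathway, which implies a feedback loop. It is suited to transient transfection assays in mammalian cells that measure Wnt pathway activity at a natural target gene's regulatory region, or that dissect the contribution of individual Tcf/LEF sites.
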