Addgene plasmid #21275: Axin2-luciferase
Depositing lab: Frank Costantini. Depositing organization: Columbia University. Publication: Wnt/beta-catenin/Tcf signaling induces the transcription of Axin2, a negative regulator of the signaling pathway. Jho EH, Zhang T, Domon C, Joo CK, Freund JN, Costantini F. Mol Cell Biol. 2002 Feb . 22(4):1172-83. 10.1128/MCB.22.4.1172-1183.2002 PubMed 11809808.
Backbone
  Vector backbone: pGL3-Basic
  Backbone manufacturer: Promega
  Backbone size w/o insert (bp): 4800
  Vector type: Mammalian Expression, Luciferase
Growth in bacteria
  Bacterial resistance: Ampicillin, 100 μg/mL
  Growth temperature: 37°C
  Growth strain: DH5alpha
  Copy number: Unknown
Gene/Insert
  Gene/Insert name: Axin2 promoter (alt name: Axin2)
  Species: M. musculus (mouse)
  Insert size (bp): 5600
  Entrez Gene: Axin2 (a.k.a. A, Axi1, Axil, Condu, Conductin)
  Tag / fusion protein: luciferase (C terminal on backbone)
  Cloning method: Restriction Enzyme; 5′ cloning site KpnI (unknown if destroyed); 3′ cloning site HindIII (unknown if destroyed)
  Sequencing primers: 5′ n/a; 3′ LucNrev
Terms and licenses: Academic/Nonprofit Terms; Industry Terms: Not Available to Industry
Depositor comments: A 5.6-kb DNA fragment containing the Axin2 promoter, exon 1, intron 1, and part of exon 2 was subcloned from a mouse BAC clone and sequenced. In Author's map, exons are shown as gray boxes, and the sequence is numbered with bp 1 corresponding to the start of the cDNA sequence. Eight conserved Tcf/LEF binding sites (underlined and designated T1 to T8) were identified.
How to cite: Axin2-luciferase was a gift from Frank Costantini (Addgene plasmid # 21275 ; http://n2t.net/addgene:21275 ; RRID:Addgene_21275)
